Addgene plasmid #180271: pZR069_CROPseq-sgPTPRC-CRISPRi
Purpose: Lentiviral CROPseq vector expressing PTPRC (CD45) targeting sgRNA for CRISPRi
Depositing lab: Alexander Marson. Depositing organization: J. David Gladstone Institutes. Publication: CRISPR activation and interference screens decode stimulation responses in primary human T cells. Schmidt R, Steinhart Z, Layeghi M, Freimer JW, Bueno R, Nguyen VQ, Blaeschke F, Ye CJ, Marson A. Science. 2022 Feb 4;375(6580):eabj4008. doi: 10.1126/science.abj4008. Epub 2022 Feb 4. PubMed 35113687.
Backbone
  Vector backbone: CROPseq-Guide-Puro
  Total vector size (bp): 8364
  Vector type: Mammalian Expression, Lentiviral, CRISPR
  Selectable markers: Puromycin
Growth in bacteria
  Bacterial resistance: Ampicillin, 100 μg/mL
  Growth temperature: 37°C
  Growth strain: NEB Stable
  Copy number: High Copy
Gene/Insert
  Gene/Insert name: PTPRC (CD45) sgRNA
  Species: Synthetic
  Insert size (bp): 20
  Promoter: U6
  Cloning method: Restriction Enzyme; 5′ cloning site BsmBI (destroyed during cloning); 3′ cloning site BsmBI (destroyed during cloning)
  Sequencing primers: 5′ gagggcctatttcccatgatt
Resource information
  A portion of this plasmid was derived from a plasmid made by: CROPseq-Guide-Puro was a gift from Christoph Bock (Addgene plasmid # 86708)
Terms and licenses: Academic/Nonprofit Terms; Industry Terms: Not Available to Industry
How to cite: pZR069_CROPseq-sgPTPRC-CRISPRi was a gift from Alexander Marson (Addgene plasmid # 180271 ; http://n2t.net/addgene:180271 ; RRID:Addgene_180271)
