[The description below was written by a language model from this plasmid's Addgene catalogue record and pLannotate feature annotations shown in this document.]
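Description:
pZR069_CROPseq-sgPTPRC-CRISPRi is a lentiviral guide RNA vector of about 8.4 kb, built on the CROPseq-Guide-Puro backbone. It carries a synthetic 20-nt spacer directed against human PTPRC (CD45), designed for CRISPR interference. The spacer was cloned between two BsmBI sites that were destroyed in the process. It lies downstream of a human U6 RNA polymerase III promoter and upstream of a Streptococcus pyogenes-type guide scaffold, which is annotated as a tracrRNA fragment. In bacteria the plasmid replicates from a high-copy ColE1/pUC origin and is selected with ampicillin. An f1 origin, an SV40 origin and poly(A) signal, and lac/T3/T7 remnants are also present in the backbone.

The viral portion is a third-generation-style arrangement. An RSV promoter drives a truncated HIV-1 5' LTR, followed by the Ψ packaging signal, RRE and cPPT/CTS. An internal EF-1α promoter with its intron A expresses puromycin N-acetyltransferase for selecting transduced mammalian cells, and this cassette is followed by WPRE. The defining CROP-seq feature is visible in the annotation: the U6-sgRNA cassette lies after WPRE, immediately upstream of the R-U5 portion of the 3' LTR. In this position it is copied to the 5' LTR during reverse transcription. It is also included in the polyadenylated EF-1α-driven transcript, so the guide identity can be read out in single-cell RNA-seq.

The plasmid encodes no Cas protein, so a dCas9-based repressor must be supplied separately. The associated work concerns CRISPR activation and interference screens in primary human T cells. The record does not state the specific role of this CD45 guide in that work.
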