Features (pLannotate 1.2.2; 29 found; start..end, strand, type, name):
    412..1000    +  rep_origin     ori: high-copy-number ColE1/pMB1/pBR322/pUC origin of replication
   1183..1275    +  CDS            lacI (fragment): lac repressor; lacI; The lac repressor binds to the lac operator to inhibit transcription in E. coli. This inhibition can be relieved by adding lactose or isopropyl-β-D-thiogalactopyranoside (IPTG).
   1288..1309    +  protein_bind   CAP binding site: CAP binding activates transcription in the presence of cAMP. E. coli catabolite activator protein
   1324..1354    +  promoter       lac promoter: promoter for the E. coli lac operon
   1362..1378    +  protein_bind   lac operator: The lac repressor binds to the lac operator to inhibit transcription in E. coli. This inhibition can be relieved by adding lactose or isopropyl-β-D-thiogalactopyranoside (IPTG). lac repressor encoded by lacI
   1423..1441    +  promoter       T3 promoter: promoter for bacteriophage T3 RNA polymerase
   1469..1695    +  promoter       RSV promoter: Rous sarcoma virus enhancer/promoter
   1696..1876    +  LTR            5' LTR (truncated): truncated 5' long terminal repeat (LTR) from HIV-1
   1923..2048    +  misc_feature   HIV-1 Ψ: packaging signal of human immunodeficiency virus type 1
   2032..2395    +  CDS            HIV-1 gag (fragment): gag protein from human immunodeficiency virus 1; gag
   2541..2774    +  misc_feature   RRE: The Rev response element (RRE) of HIV-1 allows for Rev-dependent mRNA export from the nucleus to the cytoplasm.
   3184..3301    +  misc_feature   cPPT/CTS: central polypurine tract and central termination sequence of HIV-1
   3367..3433    +  CDS            small t antigen (fragment): SV40 (simian virus 40) small t antigen
   3459..3670    +  promoter       EF-1α core promoter: core promoter for human elongation factor EF-1α
   3671..4609    +  intron         EF-1α intron A: intron upstream of the start codon of human EF-1α
   4631..5230    +  CDS            PuroR (fragment): puromycin N-acetyltransferase; pac from Streptomyces; confers resistance to puromycin
   5246..5834    +  misc_feature   WPRE: woodchuck hepatitis virus posttranscriptional regulatory element
   5830..5940    +  CDS            nef (fragment): NEF_HV1LA - Experimental evidence at protein level: Swiss-Prot protein existence level 1. Extracellular Nef protein targets CD4(+) T-lymphocytes for apoptosis by interacting with CXCR4 surface receptors. From Human immunodeficiency virus type 1 group M subtype B (isolate Lai) (HIV-1).
   5960..5986    +  CDS            Rev (fragment): human immunodeficiency virus 1 (HIV-1) Rev protein; rev; enhances nuclear export of unspliced and incompletely spliced viral mRNAs
   5990..6230    +  promoter       U6 promoter: RNA polymerase III promoter for human U6 snRNA
   6277..6344    +  misc_RNA       tracrRNA (fragment): trans-activating CRISPR RNA for the Streptococcus pyogenes CRISPR/Cas9 system
   6397..6577    +  LTR            5' LTR (truncated): truncated 5' long terminal repeat (LTR) from HIV-1
   6655..6776    +  polyA_signal   SV40 poly(A) signal: SV40 polyadenylation signal
   6816..6951    +  rep_origin     SV40 ori: SV40 origin of replication
   6972..6990    -  promoter       T7 promoter: promoter for bacteriophage T7 RNA polymerase
   6998..7153    +  CDS            lacZα (fragment): LacZα fragment of β-galactosidase; lacZ fragment
   7158..7586    +  rep_origin     f1 ori (sequence partly withheld): f1 bacteriophage origin of replication; arrow indicates direction of (+) strand synthesis
   7639..7743    +  promoter       AmpR promoter: bla
   7744..241     +  CDS            AmpR (across the origin): β-lactamase; bla; confers resistance to ampicillin, carbenicillin, and related antibiotics
>Addgene plasmid #180271 | pZR069_CROPseq-sgPTPRC-CRISPRi | addgene full sequence | sequence record 354385 | Addgene NGS Result
CTGGATGGAGGCGGATAAAGTTGCAGGACCACTTCTGCGCTCGGCCCTTCCGGCTGGCTGGTTTATTGCT
GATAAATCTGGAGCCGGTGAGCGTGGGTCTCGCGGTATCATTGCAGCACTGGGGCCAGATGGTAAGCCCT
CCCGTATCGTAGTTATCTACACGACGGGGAGTCAGGCAACTATGGATGAACGAAATAGACAGATCGCTGA
GATAGGTGCCTCACTGATTAAGCATTGGTAACTGTCAGACCAAGTTTACTCATATATACTTTAGATTGAT
TTAAAACTTCATTTTTAATTTAAAAGGATCTAGGTGAAGATCCTTTTTGATAATCTCATGACCAAAATCC
CTTAACGTGAGTTTTCGTTCCACTGAGCGTCAGACCCCGTAGAAAAGATCAAAGGATCTTCTTGAGATCC
TTTTTTTCTGCGCGTAATCTGCTGCTTGCAAACAAAAAAACCACCGCTACCAGCGGTGGTTTGTTTGCCG
GATCAAGAGCTACCAACTCTTTTTCCGAAGGTAACTGGCTTCAGCAGAGCGCAGATACCAAATACTGTTC
TTCTAGTGTAGCCGTAGTTAGGCCACCACTTCAAGAACTCTGTAGCACCGCCTACATACCTCGCTCTGCT
AATCCTGTTACCAGTGGCTGCTGCCAGTGGCGATAAGTCGTGTCTTACCGGGTTGGACTCAAGACGATAG
TTACCGGATAAGGCGCAGCGGTCGGGCTGAACGGGGGGTTCGTGCACACAGCCCAGCTTGGAGCGAACGA
CCTACACCGAACTGAGATACCTACAGCGTGAGCTATGAGAAAGCGCCACGCTTCCCGAAGGGAGAAAGGC
GGACAGGTATCCGGTAAGCGGCAGGGTCGGAACAGGAGAGCGCACGAGGGAGCTTCCAGGGGGAAACGCC
TGGTATCTTTATAGTCCTGTCGGGTTTCGCCACCTCTGACTTGAGCGTCGATTTTTGTGATGCTCGTCAG
GGGGGCGGAGCCTATGGAAAAACGCCAGCAACGCGGCCTTTTTACGGTTCCTGGCCTTTTGCTGGCCTTT
TGCTCACATGTTCTTTCCTGCGTTATCCCCTGATTCTGTGGATAACCGTATTACCGCCTTTGAGTGAGCT
GATACCGCTCGCCGCAGCCGAACGACCGAGCGCAGCGAGTCAGTGAGCGAGGAAGCGGAAGAGCGCCCAA
TACGCAAACCGCCTCTCCCCGCGCGTTGGCCGATTCATTAATGCAGCTGGCACGACAGGTTTCCCGACTG
GAAAGCGGGCAGTGAGCGCAACGCAATTAATGTGAGTTAGCTCACTCATTAGGCACCCCAGGCTTTACAC
TTTATGCTTCCGGCTCGTATGTTGTGTGGAATTGTGAGCGGATAACAATTTCACACAGGAAACAGCTATG
ACCATGATTACGCCAAGCGCGCAATTAACCCTCACTAAAGGGAACAAAAGCTGGAGCTGCAAGCTTAATG
TAGTCTTATGCAATACTCTTGTAGTCTTGCAACATGGTAACGATGAGTTAGCAACATGCCTTACAAGGAG
AGAAAAAGCACCGTGCATGCCGATTGGTGGAAGTAAGGTGGTACGATCGTGCCTTATTAGGAAGGCAACA
GACGGGTCTGACATGGATTGGACGAACCACTGAATTGCCGCATTGCAGAGATATTGTATTTAAGTGCCTA
GCTCGATACATAAACGGGTCTCTCTGGTTAGACCAGATCTGAGCCTGGGAGCTCTCTGGCTAACTAGGGA
ACCCACTGCTTAAGCCTCAATAAAGCTTGCCTTGAGTGCTTCAAGTAGTGTGTGCCCGTCTGTTGTGTGA
CTCTGGTAACTAGAGATCCCTCAGACCCTTTTAGTCAGTGTGGAAAATCTCTAGCAGTGGCGCCCGAACA
GGGACTTGAAAGCGAAAGGGAAACCAGAGGAGCTCTCTCGACGCAGGACTCGGCTTGCTGAAGCGCGCAC
GGCAAGAGGCGAGGGGCGGCGACTGGTGAGTACGCCAAAAATTTTGACTAGCGGAGGCTAGAAGGAGAGA
GATGGGTGCGAGAGCGTCAGTATTAAGCGGGGGAGAATTAGATCGCGATGGGAAAAAATTCGGTTAAGGC
CAGGGGGAAAGAAAAAATATAAATTAAAACATATAGTATGGGCAAGCAGGGAGCTAGAACGATTCGCAGT
TAATCCTGGCCTGTTAGAAACATCAGAAGGCTGTAGACAAATACTGGGACAGCTACAACCATCCCTTCAG
ACAGGATCAGAAGAACTTAGATCATTATATAATACAGTAGCAACCCTCTATTGTGTGCATCAAAGGATAG
AGATAAAAGACACCAAGGAAGCTTTAGACAAGATAGAGGAAGAGCAAAACAAAAGTAAGACCACCGCACA
GCAAGCGGCCGCTGATCTTCAGACCTGGAGGAGGAGATATGAGGGACAATTGGAGAAGTGAATTATATAA
ATATAAAGTAGTAAAAATTGAACCATTAGGAGTAGCACCCACCAAGGCAAAGAGAAGAGTGGTGCAGAGA
GAAAAAAGAGCAGTGGGAATAGGAGCTTTGTTCCTTGGGTTCTTGGGAGCAGCAGGAAGCACTATGGGCG
CAGCGTCAATGACGCTGACGGTACAGGCCAGACAATTATTGTCTGGTATAGTGCAGCAGCAGAACAATTT
GCTGAGGGCTATTGAGGCGCAACAGCATCTGTTGCAACTCACAGTCTGGGGCATCAAGCAGCTCCAGGCA
AGAATCCTGGCTGTGGAAAGATACCTAAAGGATCAACAGCTCCTGGGGATTTGGGGTTGCTCTGGAAAAC
TCATTTGCACCACTGCTGTGCCTTGGAATGCTAGTTGGAGTAATAAATCTCTGGAACAGATTTGGAATCA
CACGACCTGGATGGAGTGGGACAGAGAAATTAACAATTACACAAGCTTAATACACTCCTTAATTGAAGAA
TCGCAAAACCAGCAAGAAAAGAATGAACAAGAATTATTGGAATTAGATAAATGGGCAAGTTTGTGGAATT
GGTTTAACATAACAAATTGGCTGTGGTATATAAAATTATTCATAATGATAGTAGGAGGCTTGGTAGGTTT
AAGAATAGTTTTTGCTGTACTTTCTATAGTGAATAGAGTTAGGCAGGGATATTCACCATTATCGTTTCAG
AATCTTGAGACAAATGGCAGTATTCATCCACAATTTTAAAAGAAAAGGGGGGATTGGGGGGTACAGTGCA
GGGGAAAGAATAGTAGACATAATAGCAACAGACATACAAACTAAAGAATTACAAAAACAAATTACAAAAA
TTCAAAATTTTCGGGTTTATTACAGGGACAGCAGAGATCCACTTTGGCGCCGGCTCGAGGGGGCCCGGGT
GCAAAGATGGATAAAGTTTTAAACAGAGAGGAATCTTTGCAGCTAATGGACCTTCTAGGTCTTGAAAGGA
GTGGGAATTGGCTCCGGTGCCCGTCAGTGGGCAGAGCGCACATCGCCCACAGTCCCCGAGAAGTTGGGGG
GAGGGGTCGGCAATTGATCCGGTGCCTAGAGAAGGTGGCGCGGGGTAAACTGGGAAAGTGATGTCGTGTA
CTGGCTCCGCCTTTTTCCCGAGGGTGGGGGAGAACCGTATATAAGTGCAGTAGTCGCCGTGAACGTTCTT
TTTCGCAACGGGTTTGCCGCCAGAACACAGGTAAGTGCCGTGTGTGGTTCCCGCGGGCCTGGCCTCTTTA
CGGGTTATGGCCCTTGCGTGCCTTGAATTACTTCCACCTGGCTGCAGTACGTGATTCTTGATCCCGAGCT
TCGGGTTGGAAGTGGGTGGGAGAGTTCGAGGCCTTGCGCTTAAGGAGCCCCTTCGCCTCGTGCTTGAGTT
GAGGCCTGGCCTGGGCGCTGGGGCCGCCGCGTGCGAATCTGGTGGCACCTTCGCGCCTGTCTCGCTGCTT
TCGATAAGTCTCTAGCCATTTAAAATTTTTGATGACCTGCTGCGACGCTTTTTTTCTGGCAAGATAGTCT
TGTAAATGCGGGCCAAGATCTGCACACTGGTATTTCGGTTTTTGGGGCCGCGGGCGGCGACGGGGCCCGT
GCGTCCCAGCGCACATGTTCGGCGAGGCGGGGCCTGCGAGCGCGGCCACCGAGAATCGGACGGGGGTAGT
CTCAAGCTGGCCGGCCTGCTCTGGTGCCTGGCCTCGCGCCGCCGTGTATCGCCCCGCCCTGGGCGGCAAG
GCTGGCCCGGTCGGCACCAGTTGCGTGAGCGGAAAGATGGCCGCTTCCCGGCCCTGCTGCAGGGAGCTCA
AAATGGAGGACGCGGCGCTCGGGAGAGCGGGCGGGTGAGTCACCCACACAAAGGAAAAGGGCCTTTCCGT
CCTCAGCCGTCGCTTCATGTGACTCCACGGAGTACCGGGCGCCGTCCAGGCACCTCGATTAGTTCTCGAG
CTTTTGGAGTACGTCGTCTTTAGGTTGGGGGGAGGGGTTTTATGCGATGGAGTTTCCCCACACTGAGTGG
GTGGAGACTGAAGTTAGGCCAGCTTGGCACTTGATGTAATTCTCCTTGGAATTTGCCCTTTTTGAGTTTG
GATCTTGGTTCATTCTCAAGCCTCAGACAGTGGTTCAAAGTTTTTTTCTTCCATTTCAGGTGTCGTGACG
TACGGCCACCATGACCGAGTACAAGCCCACGGTGCGCCTCGCCACCCGCGACGACGTCCCCAGGGCCGTA
CGCACCCTCGCCGCCGCGTTCGCCGACTACCCCGCCACGCGCCACACCGTCGATCCGGACCGCCACATCG
AGCGGGTCACCGAGCTGCAAGAACTCTTCCTCACGCGCGTCGGGCTCGACATCGGCAAGGTGTGGGTCGC
GGACGACGGCGCCGCCGTGGCGGTCTGGACCACGCCGGAGAGCGTCGAAGCGGGGGCGGTGTTCGCCGAG
ATCGGCCCGCGCATGGCCGAGTTGAGCGGTTCCCGGCTGGCCGCGCAGCAACAGATGGAAGGCCTCCTGG
CGCCGCACCGGCCCAAGGAGCCCGCGTGGTTCCTGGCCACCGTCGGAGTCTCGCCCGACCACCAGGGCAA
GGGTCTGGGCAGCGCCGTCGTGCTCCCCGGAGTGGAGGCGGCCGAGCGCGCCGGGGTGCCCGCCTTCCTG
GAGACCTCCGCGCCCCGCAACCTCCCCTTCTACGAGCGGCTCGGCTTCACCGTCACCGCCGACGTCGAGG
TGCCCGAAGGACCGCGCACCTGGTGCATGACCCGCAAGCCCGGTGCCTGAACGCGTTAAGTCGACAATCA
ACCTCTGGATTACAAAATTTGTGAAAGATTGACTGGTATTCTTAACTATGTTGCTCCTTTTACGCTATGT
GGATACGCTGCTTTAATGCCTTTGTATCATGCTATTGCTTCCCGTATGGCTTTCATTTTCTCCTCCTTGT
ATAAATCCTGGTTGCTGTCTCTTTATGAGGAGTTGTGGCCCGTTGTCAGGCAACGTGGCGTGGTGTGCAC
TGTGTTTGCTGACGCAACCCCCACTGGTTGGGGCATTGCCACCACCTGTCAGCTCCTTTCCGGGACTTTC
GCTTTCCCCCTCCCTATTGCCACGGCGGAACTCATCGCCGCCTGCCTTGCCCGCTGCTGGACAGGGGCTC
GGCTGTTGGGCACTGACAATTCCGTGGTGTTGTCGGGGAAATCATCGTCCTTTCCTTGGCTGCTCGCCTG
TGTTGCCACCTGGATTCTGCGCGGGACGTCCTTCTGCTACGTCCCTTCGGCCCTCAATCCAGCGGACCTT
CCTTCCCGCGGCCTGCTGCCGGCTCTGCGGCCTCTTCCGCGTCTTCGCCTTCGCCCTCAGACGAGTCGGA
TCTCCCTTTGGGCCGCCTCCCCGCGTCGACTTTAAGACCAATGACTTACAAGGCAGCTGTAGATCTTAGC
CACTTTTTAAAAGAAAAGGGGGGACTGGAAGGGCTAATTCACTCCCAACGAAGACAAGATTTCACCATTA
TCGTTTCAGACCCACCTCCCAACCCCGAGGGGACCCAGAGAGGGCCTATTTCCCATGATTCCTTCATATT
TGCATATACGATACAAGGCTGTTAGAGAGATAATTAGAATTAATTTGACTGTAAACACAAAGATATTAGT
ACAAAATACGTGACGTAGAAAGTAATAATTTCTTGGGTAGTTTGCAGTTTTAAAATTATGTTTTAAAATG
GACTATCATATGCTTACCGTAACTTGAAAGTATTTCGATTTCTTGGCTTTATATATCTTGTGGAAAGGAC
GAAACACCGTTTGTTCTTAGGGTAACAGGTTTAAGAGCTATGCTGGAAACAGCATAGCAAGTTTAAATAA
GGCTAGTCCGTTATCAACTTGAAAAAGTGGCACCGAGTCGGTGCTTTTTTAAGCTTGGCGTAACTAGATC
TTGAGACACTGCTTTTTGCTTGTACTGGGTCTCTCTGGTTAGACCAGATCTGAGCCTGGGAGCTCTCTGG
CTAACTAGGGAACCCACTGCTTAAGCCTCAATAAAGCTTGCCTTGAGTGCTTCAAGTAGTGTGTGCCCGT
CTGTTGTGTGACTCTGGTAACTAGAGATCCCTCAGACCCTTTTAGTCAGTGTGGAAAATCTCTAGCAGTA
CGTATAGTAGTTCATGTCATCTTATTATTCAGTATTTATAACTTGCAAAGAAATGAATATCAGAGAGTGA
GAGGAACTTGTTTATTGCAGCTTATAATGGTTACAAATAAAGCAATAGCATCACAAATTTCACAAATAAA
GCATTTTTTTCACTGCATTCTAGTTGTGGTTTGTCCAAACTCATCAATGTATCTTATCATGTCTGGCTCT
AGCTATCCCGCCCCTAACTCCGCCCATCCCGCCCCTAACTCCGCCCAGTTCCGCCTATTCTCCGCCCCAT
GGCTGACTAATTTTTTTTATTTATGCAGAGGCCGAGGCCGCCTCGGCCTCTGAGCTATTCCAGAAGTAGT
GAGGAGGCTTTTTTGGAGGCCTAGGGACGTACCCAATTCGCCCTATAGTGAGTCGTATTACGCGCGCTCA
CTGGCCGTCGTTTTACAACGTCGTGACTGGGAAAACCCTGGCGTTACCCAACTTAATCGCCTTGCAGCAC
ATCCCCCTTTCGCCAGCTGGCGTAATAGCGAAGAGGCCCGCACCGATCGCCCTTCCCAACAGTTGCGCAG
CCTGAATGGCGAATGGG
[124 nt withheld, positions 7158-7281]
C
[91 nt withheld, positions 7283-7373]
A
[49 nt withheld, positions 7375-7423]
CCTTTGACGTTGGAGTCCACGTTCTTT
[37 nt withheld, positions 7451-7487]
ACCCTATCTCGGTCTATTCTTTTGATTTATAAGGGATTTTGCCGATTTCGGCCTATTGGTTAAAAAATGA
GCTGATTTAACAAAAATTTAACGCGAATTTTAACAAAATATTAACGCTTACAATTTAGGTGGCACTTTTC
GGGGAAATGTGCGCGGAACCCCTATTTGTTTATTTTTCTAAATACATTCAAATATGTATCCGCTCATGAG
ACAATAACCCTGATAAATGCTTCAATAATATTGAAAAAGGAAGAGTATGAGTATTCAACATTTCCGTGTC
GCCCTTATTCCCTTTTTTGCGGCATTTTGCCTTCCTGTTTTTGCTCACCCAGAAACGCTGGTGAAAGTAA
AAGATGCTGAAGATCAGTTGGGTGCACGAGTGGGTTACATCGAACTGGATCTCAACAGCGGTAAGATCCT
TGAGAGTTTTCGCCCCGAAGAACGTTTTCCAATGATGAGCACTTTTAAAGTTCTGCTATGTGGCGCGGTA
TTATCCCGTATTGACGCCGGGCAAGAGCAACTCGGTCGCCGCATACACTATTCTCAGAATGACTTGGTTG
AGTACTCACCAGTCACAGAAAAGCATCTTACGGATGGCATGACAGTAAGAGAATTATGCAGTGCTGCCAT
AACCATGAGTGATAACACTGCGGCCAACTTACTTCTGACAACGATCGGAGGACCGAAGGAGCTAACCGCT
TTTTTGCACAACATGGGGGATCATGTAACTCGCCTTGATCGTTGGGAACCGGAGCTGAATGAAGCCATAC
CAAACGACGAGCGTGACACCACGATGCCTGTAGCAATGGCAACAACGTTGCGCAAACTATTAACTGGCGA
ACTACTTACTCTAGCTTCCCGGCAACAATTAATAGA
